>Addgene plasmid #23473 | pDONR223-MAP3K11 | addgene full sequence | sequence record 313976 | Addgene NGS Result
GTTCAAATCCGCTCCCGGCGGATTTGTCCTACTCAGGAGAGCGTTCACCGACAAACAACAGATAAAACGA
AAGGCCCAGTCTTCCGACTGAGCCTTTCGTTTTATTTGATGCCTGGCAGTTCCCTACTCTCGCGTTAACG
CTAGCATGGATGTTTTCCCAGTCACGACGTTGTAAAACGACGGCCAGTCTTAAGCTCGGGCCCCAAATAA
TGATTTTATTTTGACTGATAGTGACCTGTTCGTTGCAACAAATTGATGAGCAATGCTTTTTTATAATGCC
AACTTTGTACAAAAAAGTTGGCACCATGGAGCCCTTGAAGAGCCTCTTCCTCAAGAGCCCTCTAGGGTCA
TGGAATGGCAGTGGCAGCGGGGGTGGTGGGGGCGGTGGAGGAGGCCGGCCTGAGGGGTCTCCAAAGGCAG
CGGGTTATGCCAACCCGGTGTGGACAGCCCTGTTCGACTACGAGCCCAGTGGGCAGGATGAGCTGGCCCT
GAGGAAGGGTGACCGTGTGGAGGTGCTGTCCCGGGACGCAGCCATCTCAGGAGACGAGGGCTGGTGGGCG
GGCCAGGTGGGTGGCCAGGTGGGCATCTTCCCGTCCAACTATGTGTCTCGGGGTGGTGGCCCGCCCCCCT
GCGAGGTGGCCAGCTTCCAGGAGCTGCGGCTGGAGGAGGTGATCGGCATTGGAGGCTTTGGCAAGGTGTA
CAGGGGCAGCTGGCGAGGTGAGCTGGTGGCTGTGAAGGCAGCTCGCCAGGACCCCGATGAGGACATCAGT
GTGACAGCCGAGAGCGTTCGCCAGGAGGCCCGGCTCTTCGCCATGCTGGCACACCCCAACATCATTGCCC
TCAAGGCTGTGTGCCTGGAGGAGCCCAACCTGTGCCTGGTGATGGAGTATGCAGCCGGTGGGCCCCTCAG
CCGAGCTCTGGCCGGGCGGCGCGTGCCTCCCCATGTGCTGGTCAACTGGGCTGTGCAGATTGCCCGTGGG
ATGCACTACCTGCACTGCGAGGCCCTGGTGCCCGTCATCCACCGTGATCTCAAGTCCAACAACATTTTGC
TGCTGCAGCCCATTGAGAGTGACGACATGGAGCACAAGACCCTGAAGATCACCGACTTTGGCCTGGCCCG
AGAGTGGCACAAAACCACACAAATGAGTGCCGCGGGCACCTACGCCTGGATGGCTCCTGAGGTTATCAAG
GCCTCCACCTTCTCTAAGGGCAGTGACGTCTGGAGGTGCGGCCCTTGGTGGGGCTGGACGGGCTGCTACG
GGGCTGCAGAGGGCAGAGGTGGCTGCCTAAATCTAGGGCTGGGCCAAGTCCAGGGACAGGGACCCAAACC
ACTTGGCTCCTAGTTGCTTTTGGGTGAAGTGGCAGTAAGGGGGTGGGGGTTGGGAGAGAAAAGGGAACAC
AGACCTGTTGTCTCGCCCACAGTTTTGGGGTGCTGCTGTGGGAACTGCTGACCGGGGAGGTGCCATACCG
TGGCATTGACTGCCTTGCTGTGGCCTATGGCGTAGCTGTTAACAAGCTCACACTGCCCATCCCATCCACC
TGCCCCGAGCCCTTCGCACAGCTTATGGCCGACTGCTGGGCGCAGGACCCCCACCGCAGGCCCGACCGAG
CCGCCCCCTTCCCCGCTCATCTGCTTCTCGCTCAAGACGCCCGACTCCCCGCCCACTCCTGCACCCCTGT
TGCTGGACCTGGGTATCCCTGTGGGCCAGCGGTCAGCCAAGAGCCCCCGACGTGAGGAGGAGCCCCGCGG
AGGCACTGTCTCACCCCCACCGGGGACATCACGCTCTGCTCCTGGCACCCCAGGCACCCCACGTTCACCA
CCCCTGGGCCTCATCAGCCGACCTCGGCCCTCGCCCCTTCGCAGCCGCATTGATCCCTGGAGCTTTGTGT
CAGCTGGGCCACGGCCTTCTCCCCTGCCATCACCACAGCCTGCACCCCGCCGAGCACCCTGGACCTTGTT
CCCGGACTCAGACCCCTTCTGGGACTCCCCACCTGCCAACCCCTTCCAGGGGGGCCCCCAGGACTGCAGG
GCACAGACCAAAGACATGGGTGCCCAGGCCCCGTGGGTGCCGGAAGCGGGGCCTTTGCCAACTTTCTTGT
ACAAAGTTGGCATTATAAGAAAGCATTGCTTATCAATTTGTTGCAACGAACAGGTCACTATCAGTCAAAA
TAAAATCATTATTTGCCATCCAGCTGATATCCCCTATAGTGAGTCGTATTACATGGTCATAGCTGTTTCC
TGGCAGCTCTGGCCCGTGTCTCAAAATCTCTGATGTTACATTGCACAAGATAAAAATATATCATCATGCC
TCCTCTAGACCAGCCAGGACAGAAATGCCTCGACTTCGCTGCTACCCAAGGTTGCCGGGTGACGCACACC
GTGGAAACGGATGAAGGCACGAACCCAGTGGACATAAGCCTGTTCGGTTCGTAAGCTGTAATGCAAGTAG
CGTATGCGCTCACGCAACTGGTCCAGAACCTTGACCGAACGCAGCGGTGGTAACGGCGCAGTGGCGGTTT
TCATGGCTTGTTATGACTGTTTTTTTGGGGTACAGTCTATGCCTCGGGCATCCAAGCAGCAAGCGCGTTA
CGCCGTGGGTCGATGTTTGATGTTATGGAGCAGCAACGATGTTACGCAGCAGGGCAGTCGCCCTAAAACA
AAGTTAAACATTATGAGGGAAGCGGTGATCGCCGAAGTATCGACTCAACTATCAGAGGTAGTTGGCGTCA
TCGAGCGCCATCTCGAACCGACGTTGCTGGCCGTACATTTGTACGGCTCCGCAGTGGATGGCGGCCTGAA
GCCACACAGTGATATTGATTTGCTGGTTACGGTGACCGTAAGGCTTGATGAAACAACGCGGCGAGCTTTG
ATCAACGACCTTTTGGAAACTTCGGCTTCCCCTGGAGAGAGCGAGATTCTCCGCGCTGTAGAAGTCACCA
TTGTTGTGCACGACGACATCATTCCGTGGCGTTATCCAGCTAAGCGCGAACTGCAATTTGGAGAATGGCA
GCGCAATGACATTCTTGCAGGTATCTTCGAGCCAGCCACGATCGACATTGATCTGGCTATCTTGCTGACA
AAAGCAAGAGAACATAGCGTTGCCTTGGTAGGTCCAGCGGCGGAGGAACTCTTTGATCCGGTTCCTGAAC
AGGATCTATTTGAGGCGCTAAATGAAACCTTAACGCTATGGAACTCGCCGCCCGACTGGGCTGGCGATGA
GCGAAATGTAGTGCTTACGTTGTCCCGCATTTGGTACAGCGCAGTAACCGGCAAAATCGCGCCGAAGGAT
GTCGCTGCCGACTGGGCAATGGAGCGCCTGCCGGCCCAGTATCAGCCCGTCATACTTGAAGCTAGACAGG
CTTATCTTGGACAAGAAGAAGATCGCTTGGCCTCGCGCGCAGATCAGTTGGAAGAATTTGTCCACTACGT
GAAAGGCGAGATCACCAAGGTAGTCGGCAAATAACCCTCGAGCCACCCATGACCAAAATCCCTTAACGTG
AGTTACGCGTCGTTCCACTGAGCGTCAGACCCCGTAGAAAAGATCAAAGGATCTTCTTGAGATCCTTTTT
TTCTGCGCGTAATCTGCTGCTTGCAAACAAAAAAACCACCGCTACCAGCGGTGGTTTGTTTGCCGGATCA
AGAGCTACCAACTCTTTTTCCGAAGGTAACTGGCTTCAGCAGAGCGCAGATACCAAATACTGTTCTTCTA
GTGTAGCCGTAGTTAGGCCACCACTTCAAGAACTCTGTAGCACCGCCTACATACCTCGCTCTGCTAATCC
TGTTACCAGTGGCTGCTGCCAGTGGCGATAAGTCGTGTCTTACCGGGTTGGACTCAAGACGATAGTTACC
GGATAAGGCGCAGCGGTCGGGCTGAACGGGGGGTTCGTGCACACAGCCCAGCTTGGAGCGAACGACCTAC
ACCGAACTGAGATACCTACAGCGTGAGCTATGAGAAAGCGCCACGCTTCCCGAAGGGAGAAAGGCGGACA
GGTATCCGGTAAGCGGCAGGGTCGGAACAGGAGAGCGCACGAGGGAGCTTCCAGGGGGAAACGCCTGGTA
TCTTTATAGTCCTGTCGGGTTTCGCCACCTCTGACTTGAGCGTCGATTTTTGTGATGCTCGTCAGGGGGG
CGGAGCCTATGGAAAAACGCCAGCAACGCGGCCTTTTTACGGTTCCTGGCCTTTTGCTGGCCTTTTGCTC
ACATGTTCTTTCCTGCGTTATCCCCTGATTCTGTGGATAACCGTATTACCGCCTTTGAGTGAGCTGATAC
CGCTCGCCGCAGCCGAACGACCGAGCGCAGCGAGTCAGTGAGCGAGGAAGCGGAAGAGCGCCCAATACGC
AAACCGCCTCTCCCCGCGCGTTGGCCGATTCATTAATGCAGCTGGCACGACAGGTTTCCCGACTGGAAAG
CGGGCAGTGAGCGCAACGCAATTAATACGCGTACCGCTAGCCAGGAAGAGTTTGTAGAAACGCAAAAAGG
CCATCCGTCAGGATGGCCTTCTGCTTAGTTTGATGCCTGGCAGTTTATGGCGGGCGTCCTGCCCGCCACC
CTCCGGGCCGTTGCTTCACAAC
Features (pLannotate 1.2.2; 12 found; start..end, strand, type, name):
     62..105     +  terminator     rrnB T1 terminator: Escherichia coli rrnB; transcription terminator T1 from the E. coli rrnB gene
    152..188     -  CDS            lacZα (fragment): LacZα fragment of β-galactosidase; lacZ fragment
    205..300     +  protein_bind   attL3: mutant version of attL; recombination site for the Gateway® LR reaction LR Clonase™
    306..2084    +  CDS            MAP3K11 (fragment): M3K11_HUMAN - Also known as MLK3 From Homo sapiens (Human).
   2089..2184    -  protein_bind   attL3: mutant version of attL; recombination site for the Gateway® LR reaction LR Clonase™
   2203..2221    -  promoter       T7 promoter: promoter for bacteriophage T7 RNA polymerase
   2411..2434    +  promoter       Pc promoter (fragment): intI1 (promoter lies within the coding sequence); class 1 integron promoter
   2610..2666    +  CDS            GmR (fragment): gentamycin acetyltransferase; aacC1; confers resistance to gentamycin
   2673..3464    +  CDS            SmR: aminoglycoside adenylyltransferase (Murphy, 1985); aadA; confers resistance to spectinomycin and streptomycin
   3557..4145    +  rep_origin     ori: high-copy-number ColE1/pMB1/pBR322/pUC origin of replication
   4328..4420    +  CDS            lacI (fragment): lac repressor; lacI; The lac repressor binds to the lac operator to inhibit transcription in E. coli. This inhibition can be relieved by adding lactose or isopropyl-β-D-thiogalactopyranoside (IPTG).
   4475..4502    -  terminator     rrnB T2 terminator: transcription terminator T2 from the E. coli rrnB gene
