[The description below was written by a language model from this plasmid's Addgene catalogue record and pLannotate feature annotations shown in this document.]
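Description:
pDONR223-MAP3K11 is a Gateway entry clone built in the Invitrogen pDONR223 donor backbone, carrying a human MAP3K11 (mixed-lineage kinase 3, MLK3) open reading frame. It is a purely bacterial cloning plasmid. Propagation relies on a high-copy ColE1/pUC-type origin, and selection relies on the aadA aminoglycoside adenylyltransferase gene (SmR), which confers spectinomycin resistance. This marker sits downstream of a class 1 integron Pc promoter fragment and a short remnant of a gentamicin resistance gene. rrnB T1 and T2 terminators flank the cloning region and shield it from read-through transcription. A T7 promoter lies just outside one recombination site. Small lacZα and lacI fragments are backbone remnants with no evident functional role.

The insert is annotated as a MAP3K11 fragment of roughly 1.8 kb, bracketed by two attL sites in opposite orientation. The annotation tool labels both as attL3, but they act as the paired sites for an LR Clonase reaction. The depositor notes that the clone lacks several exons and is therefore not full-length MAP3K11. The ORF also has no stop codon, so recombination into a destination vector can supply a C-terminal epitope tag and a stop codon. There is no eukaryotic promoter, so the plasmid is not meant for direct transfection. It instead serves as a shuttle for moving the ORF into expression vectors, and the depositors point to a companion set of lentiviral destination vectors for mammalian expression. The clone belongs to a kinase ORF collection associated with a study of MAP kinase pathway reactivation as a route to RAF inhibitor resistance. The sequenced record is about 4.6 kb.
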