Addgene plasmid #23473: pDONR223-MAP3K11
Depositing lab: William Hahn & David Root. Depositing organization: Dana-Farber Cancer Institute. Publication: COT drives resistance to RAF inhibition through MAP kinase pathway reactivation. Johannessen CM, Boehm JS, Kim SY, Thomas SR, Wardwell L, Johnson LA, Emery CM, Stransky N, Cogdill AP, Barretina J, Caponigro G, Hieronymus H, Murray RR, Salehi-Ashtiani K, Hill DE, Vidal M, Zhao JJ, Yang X, Alkan O, Kim S, Harris JL, Wilson CJ, Myer VE, Finan PM, Root DE, Roberts TM, Golub T, Flaherty KT, Dummer R, Weber BL, Sellers WR, Schlegel R, Wargo JA, Hahn WC, Garraway LA. Nature. 2010 Dec 16;468(7326):968-72. doi: 10.1038/nature09627 PubMed 21107320.
Backbone
  Vector backbone: pDONR223
  Backbone manufacturer: Invitrogen
  Backbone size w/o insert (bp): 5005
  Vector type: Gateway Donor vector
Growth in bacteria
  Bacterial resistance: Spectinomycin, 50 μg/mL
  Growth temperature: 37°C
  Growth strain: DH5alpha
  Copy number: High Copy
Gene/Insert
  Gene/Insert name: MAP3K11 (alt name: mitogen-activated protein kinase kinase kinase 11)
  Species: H. sapiens (human)
  Insert size (bp): 2000
  Entrez Gene: MAP3K11 (a.k.a. MEKK11, MLK-3, MLK3, PTK1, SPRK)
  Cloning method: Gateway Cloning
  Sequencing primers: 5′ M13pUC-fwd; 3′ M13rev
Terms and licenses: Academic/Nonprofit Terms; Industry Terms: Not Available to Industry
Depositor comments: Please note that this clone is missing several exons, this is not full length MAP3K11. The ORF has no Stop codon. This design enables easy recombination into a destination vector to add an epitope tag of choice and Stop codon to the ORF. Do NOT use this plasmid directly for transfections. A set of 4 custom lentiviral vectors is available ( pLX301 (http://www.addgene.org/25895/) , pLX302 (http://www.addgene.org/25896/) , pLX303 (http://www.addgene.org/25897/) , pLX304 (http://www.addgene.org/25890/) ) to be used to express these ORFs in mammalian cells. These plasmids are not included in the kit and must be ordered separately.
How to cite: pDONR223-MAP3K11 was a gift from William Hahn & David Root (Addgene plasmid # 23473 ; http://n2t.net/addgene:23473 ; RRID:Addgene_23473)
